Addgene plasmid #33202: pAG249
Depositing lab: David Bartel. Depositing organization: Whitehead Institute for Biomedical Research. Publication: Weak seed-pairing stability and high target-site abundance decrease the proficiency of lsy-6 and other microRNAs. Garcia DM, Baek D, Shin C, Bell GW, Grimson A, Bartel DP. Nat Struct Mol Biol. 2011 Sep 11;18(10):1139-46. doi: 10.1038/nsmb.2115. PubMed 21909094.
Backbone
  Vector backbone: pIS2
  Backbone manufacturer: Addgene plasmid #12177
  Backbone size w/o insert (bp): 3745
  Vector type: Mammalian Expression, Luciferase
Growth in bacteria
  Bacterial resistance: Ampicillin, 100 μg/mL
  Growth temperature: 37°C
  Growth strain: DH5alpha
  Copy number: High Copy
Gene/Insert
  Gene/Insert name: WBP4 3'UTR
  Species: H. sapiens (human)
  GenBank ID: NM_007187.3
  Entrez Gene: WBP4 (a.k.a. FBP21)
  Promoter: SV40 early enhancer/promoter
  Tag / fusion protein: Luciferase (N terminal on backbone)
  Cloning method: Restriction Enzyme; 5′ cloning site SacI (not destroyed); 3′ cloning site SpeI (not destroyed)
  Sequencing primers: 5′ Rluc-F; 3′ EBV rev primer
Terms and licenses: Academic/Nonprofit Terms; Industry Terms: Not Available to Industry
How to cite: pAG249 was a gift from David Bartel (Addgene plasmid # 33202 ; http://n2t.net/addgene:33202 ; RRID:Addgene_33202)
