[The description below was written by a language model from this plasmid's Addgene catalogue record.]
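Description:
pAG249 is a mammalian luciferase reporter plasmid built on the pIS2 backbone (about 3.7 kb without insert). It carries a 3′UTR fragment from the human WBP4 gene (also known as FBP21) placed downstream of the backbone's luciferase coding sequence. The fragment was inserted by restriction cloning between SacI and SpeI sites, both of which were preserved, so the UTR can be excised or exchanged. The use of an Rluc forward sequencing primer suggests that the reporter is Renilla luciferase, although the record lists it only as "Luciferase". Transcription of the reporter is driven by the SV40 early enhancer/promoter, which gives constitutive expression in transfected mammalian cells. The luciferase is catalogued as an N-terminal tag, but because the insert is an untranslated region it is not a protein fusion. Instead, the WBP4 sequence forms the 3′UTR of the luciferase mRNA. The plasmid is maintained in E. coli at high copy number under ampicillin selection. No mammalian selection marker is recorded, which is consistent with transient transfection use.

In this design, luciferase output reports on post-transcriptional regulation conferred by the cloned UTR. Elements within the WBP4 3′UTR, such as microRNA target sites, can reduce mRNA stability or translation and so lower reporter activity. The associated study examined how seed-pairing stability and target-site abundance affect the targeting proficiency of lsy-6 and other microRNAs, so the construct most likely served as a target-site reporter in microRNA repression assays. The record does not state which microRNA sites the fragment contains, the exact UTR boundaries, or whether the sequence is wild type or mutated. No feature table was provided.
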