>Addgene plasmid #33202 | pAG249 | depositor partial sequence | sequence record 39443 | WBP4 3'UTR
CATGCTTTTAGGACAGAATGGAGACTTATACACCCAAAGTTTATCTGTGTTTGTTTGTAAGTATTATGAT
GCTAAAAATTTAGATTTATTCTAAATGTATTTGATGTGAATTAAAATAAATATTTTTTCATGTGAAATTT
ATTTTGGTTCCTAAAATGGAAGCCTACCACATTGCATTGTAATACAGTGTATTATGTTCAGTGTCTAAAA
ACTGCTAATTAAGTCATAATTTAAGATGCTATGTATCTGTTATTTAAAACATGGAGAAACAGGGCCTTTA
TTCCATTCATATTCATAAGAGCATATTTATCCTGCATTGAAAATGCATTACTTTTGCACATTGATATTAA
CTGTTGTCCAACAAATAAGTATCGGAGTACGTGAGAATATTCCC
