>Addgene plasmid #33202 | pAG249 | addgene partial sequence | sequence record 41253 | Rluc-F 5'-ccaggattcttttccaatgc-3'
TTCCTAATCTGAATTTGTCAAAGTAAAAGGTCTTCATTTTTCGCAAGAAGATGCACCTGATGAAATGGGA
AAATATATCAAATCGTTCGTTGAGCGAGTTCTCAAAAATGAACAATAATTCTAGGAGCTCCATGCTTTTA
GGACAGAATGGAGACTTATACACCCAAAGTTTATCTGTGTTTGTTTGTAAGTATTATGATGCTAAAAATT
TAGATTTATTCTAAATGTATTTGATGTGAATTAAAATAAATATTTTTTCATGTGAAATTTATTTTGGTTC
CTAAAATGGAAGCCTACCACATTGCATTGTAATACAGTGTATTATGTTCAGTGTCTAAAAACTGCTAATT
AAGTCATAATTTAAGATGCTATGTATCTGTTATTTAAAACATGGAGAAACAGGGCCTTTATTCCATTCAT
ATTCATAAGAGCATATTTATCCTGCATTGAAAATGCATTACTTTTGCACATTGATATTAACTGTTGTCCA
ACAAATAAGTATCGGAGTACGTGAGAATATTCCCACTAGTTGTTCTAGAGCGGCCGCTTCGAGCAGACAT
GATAAGATACATTGATGAGTTTGGACAAACCACAACTAGAATGCAGTGAAAAAAATGCTTTATTTGTGAA
ATTTGTGATGCTATTGCTTTATTTGTAACCATTATAAGCTGCAATAAACAAGTTAACAACAACAATTGCA
TTCATTTTATGTTTCAGGTTCAGGGGGAGGTGTGGGAGGTTTTTTAAAGCAAGTAAAACCTCTACAAATG
TGGTAAAATCGATAAGGATCCAGGTGGCACTTTTCGGGGAAATGTGCGCGGAACCCCTATTTGTTTATTT
TTCTAATACATTCAATATGTATCCGCTC
